Addgene plasmid #90620: CENPW H3.3 gRNA
Purpose: 3rd generation lentiviral gRNA plasmid targeting human CENPW
Depositing lab: Iain Cheeseman. Depositing organization: Whitehead Institute for Biomedical Research. Publication: Large-Scale Analysis of CRISPR/Cas9 Cell-Cycle Knockouts Reveals the Diversity of p53-Dependent Responses to Cell-Cycle Defects. McKinley KL, Cheeseman IM. Dev Cell. 2017 Feb 27;40(4):405-420.e2. doi: 10.1016/j.devcel.2017.01.012. Epub 2017 Feb 16. PubMed 28216383.
Backbone
  Vector backbone: pLenti-sgRNA
  Backbone manufacturer: Eric Lander & David Sabatini labs (Addgene plasmid #71409)
  Backbone size w/o insert (bp): 9151
  Vector type: Lentiviral, CRISPR
  Selectable markers: Puromycin
Growth in bacteria
  Bacterial resistance: Ampicillin, 100 μg/mL
  Growth temperature: 37°C
  Growth strain: NEB Stable
  Copy number: Unknown
Gene/Insert
  Gene/Insert name: CENPW (Guide Designation H3.3) (alt name: pKMKO series)
  gRNA/shRNA sequence: CACCGAAAGAAGCCTCAACTTCGTC
  Species: H. sapiens (human)
  Promoter: U6
  Cloning method: Restriction Enzyme; 5′ cloning site BsmBI (destroyed during cloning); 3′ cloning site BsmBI (destroyed during cloning)
  Sequencing primers: 5′ hU6-F (5'-GAGGGCCTATTTCCCATGATT-3'); 3′ EF1a-R (5'-CACGGCGACTACTGCACTTA-3')
Terms and licenses: Academic/Nonprofit Terms; Industry Terms: Not Available to Industry
Depositor comments: Please note that gRNA target sequence listed is not strictly the 20nt spacer sequence, but also contains the 5' BsmBI overhang. For more information about knockout human cell lines generated using this plasmid, please see http://cellcycleknockouts.wi.mit.edu/ .
How to cite: CENPW H3.3 gRNA was a gift from Iain Cheeseman (Addgene plasmid # 90620 ; http://n2t.net/addgene:90620 ; RRID:Addgene_90620)
