[The description below was written by a language model from this plasmid's Addgene catalogue record and pLannotate feature annotations shown in this document.]
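Description:
CENPW H3.3 gRNA is a third-generation lentiviral CRISPR guide plasmid built on the pLenti-sgRNA backbone and designed to target the human CENPW gene. It is maintained in E. coli through a high-copy ColE1/pUC-type origin with ampicillin resistance (AmpR under its own promoter). The backbone also carries an f1 origin, an SV40 origin and small lac-region, T3 and T7 remnants. The catalogue lists the empty backbone as 9151 bp, whereas the sequenced construct is 7,302 nt. This difference is consistent with loss of a stuffer fragment when the guide was inserted between two BsmBI sites, both of which were destroyed during cloning, although the record does not say so explicitly.

The transfer cassette begins with an RSV promoter fused to a truncated HIV-1 5' LTR, which makes genomic RNA production Tat-independent. This is followed by the Ψ packaging signal with a gag fragment, the RRE for Rev-dependent nuclear export, and a cPPT/CTS element. A self-inactivating ΔU3 3' LTR and an SV40 polyadenylation signal close the unit. Within it, a human U6 RNA polymerase III promoter drives the CENPW spacer joined to the S. pyogenes guide scaffold, annotated here as a tracrRNA fragment. Downstream, an EF-1α core promoter expresses puromycin N-acetyltransferase for selection of transduced mammalian cells, with a WPRE to enhance transcript expression.

The plasmid encodes no Cas9, so the nuclease must be provided separately in the target cells. It belongs to a series of guides used for a large-scale analysis of cell-cycle gene knockouts in human cell lines.
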