Features (pLannotate 1.2.2; 28 found; start..end, strand, type, name):
      1..24      +  rep_origin     RSF ori (fragment): Plasmids containing the RSF 1030 origin of replication can be propagated in E. coli cells that contain additional plasmids with compatible origins.
     26..118     +  CDS            lacI (fragment): lac repressor; lacI; The lac repressor binds to the lac operator to inhibit transcription in E. coli. This inhibition can be relieved by adding lactose or isopropyl-β-D-thiogalactopyranoside (IPTG).
    131..152     +  protein_bind   CAP binding site: CAP binding activates transcription in the presence of cAMP. E. coli catabolite activator protein
    167..197     +  promoter       lac promoter: promoter for the E. coli lac operon
    205..221     +  protein_bind   lac operator: The lac repressor binds to the lac operator to inhibit transcription in E. coli. This inhibition can be relieved by adding lactose or isopropyl-β-D-thiogalactopyranoside (IPTG). lac repressor encoded by lacI
    266..284     +  promoter       T3 promoter: promoter for bacteriophage T3 RNA polymerase
    312..538     +  promoter       RSV promoter: Rous sarcoma virus enhancer/promoter
    539..719     +  LTR            5' LTR (truncated): truncated 5' long terminal repeat (LTR) from HIV-1
    766..891     +  misc_feature   HIV-1 Ψ: packaging signal of human immunodeficiency virus type 1
    875..1238    +  CDS            HIV-1 gag (fragment): gag protein from human immunodeficiency virus 1; gag
   1384..1617    +  misc_feature   RRE: The Rev response element (RRE) of HIV-1 allows for Rev-dependent mRNA export from the nucleus to the cytoplasm.
   1994..2020    +  CDS            Rev (fragment): human immunodeficiency virus 1 (HIV-1) Rev protein; rev; enhances nuclear export of unspliced and incompletely spliced viral mRNAs
   2024..2264    +  promoter       U6 promoter: RNA polymerase III promoter for human U6 snRNA
   2312..2379    +  misc_RNA       tracrRNA (fragment): trans-activating CRISPR RNA for the Streptococcus pyogenes CRISPR/Cas9 system
   2428..2545    +  misc_feature   cPPT/CTS: central polypurine tract and central termination sequence of HIV-1
   2614..2825    +  promoter       EF-1α core promoter: core promoter for human elongation factor EF-1α
   2851..3450    +  CDS            PuroR (fragment): puromycin N-acetyltransferase; pac from Streptomyces; confers resistance to puromycin
   3466..4054    +  misc_feature   WPRE: woodchuck hepatitis virus posttranscriptional regulatory element
   4105..4124    +  misc_feature   cPPT/CTS (fragment): central polypurine tract and central termination sequence of HIV-1
   4126..4359    +  LTR            3' LTR (ΔU3): self-inactivating 3' long terminal repeat (LTR) from HIV-1
   4437..4558    +  polyA_signal   SV40 poly(A) signal: SV40 polyadenylation signal
   4598..4733    +  rep_origin     SV40 ori: SV40 origin of replication
   4754..4772    -  promoter       T7 promoter: promoter for bacteriophage T7 RNA polymerase
   4780..4935    +  CDS            lacZα (fragment): LacZα fragment of β-galactosidase; lacZ fragment
   4940..5368    +  rep_origin     f1 ori (sequence partly withheld): f1 bacteriophage origin of replication; arrow indicates direction of (+) strand synthesis
   5421..5525    +  promoter       AmpR promoter: bla
   5526..6386    +  CDS            AmpR: β-lactamase; bla; confers resistance to ampicillin, carbenicillin, and related antibiotics
   6557..7145    +  rep_origin     ori: high-copy-number ColE1/pMB1/pBR322/pUC origin of replication
>Addgene plasmid #90620 | CENPW H3.3 gRNA | addgene full sequence | sequence record 183312 | Addgene NGS Result
AGTCAGTGAGCGAGGAAGCGGAAGAGCGCCCAATACGCAAACCGCCTCTCCCCGCGCGTTGGCCGATTCA
TTAATGCAGCTGGCACGACAGGTTTCCCGACTGGAAAGCGGGCAGTGAGCGCAACGCAATTAATGTGAGT
TAGCTCACTCATTAGGCACCCCAGGCTTTACACTTTATGCTTCCGGCTCGTATGTTGTGTGGAATTGTGA
GCGGATAACAATTTCACACAGGAAACAGCTATGACCATGATTACGCCAAGCGCGCAATTAACCCTCACTA
AAGGGAACAAAAGCTGGAGCTGCAAGCTTAATGTAGTCTTATGCAATACTCTTGTAGTCTTGCAACATGG
TAACGATGAGTTAGCAACATGCCTTACAAGGAGAGAAAAAGCACCGTGCATGCCGATTGGTGGAAGTAAG
GTGGTACGATCGTGCCTTATTAGGAAGGCAACAGACGGGTCTGACATGGATTGGACGAACCACTGAATTG
CCGCATTGCAGAGATATTGTATTTAAGTGCCTAGCTCGATACATAAACGGGTCTCTCTGGTTAGACCAGA
TCTGAGCCTGGGAGCTCTCTGGCTAACTAGGGAACCCACTGCTTAAGCCTCAATAAAGCTTGCCTTGAGT
GCTTCAAGTAGTGTGTGCCCGTCTGTTGTGTGACTCTGGTAACTAGAGATCCCTCAGACCCTTTTAGTCA
GTGTGGAAAATCTCTAGCAGTGGCGCCCGAACAGGGACTTGAAAGCGAAAGGGAAACCAGAGGAGCTCTC
TCGACGCAGGACTCGGCTTGCTGAAGCGCGCACGGCAAGAGGCGAGGGGCGGCGACTGGTGAGTACGCCA
AAAATTTTGACTAGCGGAGGCTAGAAGGAGAGAGATGGGTGCGAGAGCGTCAGTATTAAGCGGGGGAGAA
TTAGATCGCGATGGGAAAAAATTCGGTTAAGGCCAGGGGGAAAGAAAAAATATAAATTAAAACATATAGT
ATGGGCAAGCAGGGAGCTAGAACGATTCGCAGTTAATCCTGGCCTGTTAGAAACATCAGAAGGCTGTAGA
CAAATACTGGGACAGCTACAACCATCCCTTCAGACAGGATCAGAAGAACTTAGATCATTATATAATACAG
TAGCAACCCTCTATTGTGTGCATCAAAGGATAGAGATAAAAGACACCAAGGAAGCTTTAGACAAGATAGA
GGAAGAGCAAAACAAAAGTAAGACCACCGCACAGCAAGCGGCCGCTGATCTTCAGACCTGGAGGAGGAGA
TATGAGGGACAATTGGAGAAGTGAATTATATAAATATAAAGTAGTAAAAATTGAACCATTAGGAGTAGCA
CCCACCAAGGCAAAGAGAAGAGTGGTGCAGAGAGAAAAAAGAGCAGTGGGAATAGGAGCTTTGTTCCTTG
GGTTCTTGGGAGCAGCAGGAAGCACTATGGGCGCAGCGTCAATGACGCTGACGGTACAGGCCAGACAATT
ATTGTCTGGTATAGTGCAGCAGCAGAACAATTTGCTGAGGGCTATTGAGGCGCAACAGCATCTGTTGCAA
CTCACAGTCTGGGGCATCAAGCAGCTCCAGGCAAGAATCCTGGCTGTGGAAAGATACCTAAAGGATCAAC
AGCTCCTGGGGATTTGGGGTTGCTCTGGAAAACTCATTTGCACCACTGCTGTGCCTTGGAATGCTAGTTG
GAGTAATAAATCTCTGGAACAGATTTGGAATCACACGACCTGGATGGAGTGGGACAGAGAAATTAACAAT
TACACAAGCTTAATACACTCCTTAATTGAAGAATCGCAAAACCAGCAAGAAAAGAATGAACAAGAATTAT
TGGAATTAGATAAATGGGCAAGTTTGTGGAATTGGTTTAACATAACAAATTGGCTGTGGTATATAAAATT
ATTCATAATGATAGTAGGAGGCTTGGTAGGTTTAAGAATAGTTTTTGCTGTACTTTCTATAGTGAATAGA
GTTAGGCAGGGATATTCACCATTATCGTTTCAGACCCACCTCCCAACCCCGAGGGGACCCAGAGAGGGCC
TATTTCCCATGATTCCTTCATATTTGCATATACGATACAAGGCTGTTAGAGAGATAATTAGAATTAATTT
GACTGTAAACACAAAGATATTAGTACAAAATACGTGACGTAGAAAGTAATAATTTCTTGGGTAGTTTGCA
GTTTTAAAATTATGTTTTAAAATGGACTATCATATGCTTACCGTAACTTGAAAGTATTTCGATTTCTTGG
CTTTATATATCTTGTGGAAAGGACGAAACACCGAAAGAAGCCTCAACTTCGTCGTTTAAGAGCTATGCTG
GAAACAGCATAGCAAGTTTAAATAAGGCTAGTCCGTTATCAACTTGAAAAAGTGGCACCGAGTCGGTGCT
TTTTTTGAATTCTAGATCTTGAGACAAATGGCAGTATTCATCCACAATTTTAAAAGAAAAGGGGGGATTG
GGGGGTACAGTGCAGGGGAAAGAATAGTAGACATAATAGCAACAGACATACAAACTAAAGAATTACAAAA
ACAAATTACAAAAATTCAAAATTTTCGGGTTTATTACAGGGACAGCAGAGATCCACTTTGGCGCCGGCTC
GAGTGGCTCCGGTGCCCGTCAGTGGGCAGAGCGCACATCGCCCACAGTCCCCGAGAAGTTGGGGGGAGGG
GTCGGCAATTGAACCGGTGCCTAGAGAAGGTGGCGCGGGGTAAACTGGGAAAGTGATGTCGTGTACTGGC
TCCGCCTTTTTCCCGAGGGTGGGGGAGAACCGTATATAAGTGCAGTAGTCGCCGTGAACGTTCTTTTTCG
CAACGGGTTTGCCGCCAGAACACAGGTGTCGTGACGCGGGATCCGCCACCATGACCGAGTACAAGCCCAC
GGTGCGCCTCGCCACCCGCGACGACGTCCCCAGGGCCGTACGCACCCTCGCCGCCGCGTTCGCCGACTAC
CCCGCCACGCGCCACACCGTCGATCCGGACCGCCACATCGAGCGGGTCACCGAGCTGCAAGAACTCTTCC
TCACGCGCGTCGGGCTCGACATCGGCAAGGTGTGGGTCGCGGACGACGGCGCCGCGGTGGCGGTCTGGAC
CACGCCGGAGAGCGTCGAAGCGGGGGCGGTGTTCGCCGAGATCGGCCCGCGCATGGCCGAGTTGAGCGGT
TCCCGGCTGGCCGCGCAGCAACAGATGGAAGGCCTCCTGGCGCCGCACCGGCCCAAGGAGCCCGCGTGGT
TCCTGGCCACCGTCGGAGTCTCGCCCGACCACCAGGGCAAGGGTCTGGGCAGCGCCGTCGTGCTCCCCGG
AGTGGAGGCGGCCGAGCGCGCCGGGGTGCCCGCCTTCCTGGAGACCTCCGCGCCCCGCAACCTCCCCTTC
TACGAGCGGCTCGGCTTCACCGTCACCGCCGACGTCGAGGTGCCCGAAGGACCGCGCACCTGGTGCATGA
CCCGCAAGCCCGGTGCCTGAACGCGTTAAGTCGACAATCAACCTCTGGATTACAAAATTTGTGAAAGATT
GACTGGTATTCTTAACTATGTTGCTCCTTTTACGCTATGTGGATACGCTGCTTTAATGCCTTTGTATCAT
GCTATTGCTTCCCGTATGGCTTTCATTTTCTCCTCCTTGTATAAATCCTGGTTGCTGTCTCTTTATGAGG
AGTTGTGGCCCGTTGTCAGGCAACGTGGCGTGGTGTGCACTGTGTTTGCTGACGCAACCCCCACTGGTTG
GGGCATTGCCACCACCTGTCAGCTCCTTTCCGGGACTTTCGCTTTCCCCCTCCCTATTGCCACGGCGGAA
CTCATCGCCGCCTGCCTTGCCCGCTGCTGGACAGGGGCTCGGCTGTTGGGCACTGACAATTCCGTGGTGT
TGTCGGGGAAATCATCGTCCTTTCCTTGGCTGCTCGCCTGTGTTGCCACCTGGATTCTGCGCGGGACGTC
CTTCTGCTACGTCCCTTCGGCCCTCAATCCAGCGGACCTTCCTTCCCGCGGCCTGCTGCCGGCTCTGCGG
CCTCTTCCGCGTCTTCGCCTTCGCCCTCAGACGAGTCGGATCTCCCTTTGGGCCGCCTCCCCGCGTCGAC
TTTAAGACCAATGACTTACAAGGCAGCTGTAGATCTTAGCCACTTTTTAAAAGAAAAGGGGGGACTGGAA
GGGCTAATTCACTCCCAACGAAGACAAGATCTGCTTTTTGCTTGTACTGGGTCTCTCTGGTTAGACCAGA
TCTGAGCCTGGGAGCTCTCTGGCTAACTAGGGAACCCACTGCTTAAGCCTCAATAAAGCTTGCCTTGAGT
GCTTCAAGTAGTGTGTGCCCGTCTGTTGTGTGACTCTGGTAACTAGAGATCCCTCAGACCCTTTTAGTCA
GTGTGGAAAATCTCTAGCAGTACGTATAGTAGTTCATGTCATCTTATTATTCAGTATTTATAACTTGCAA
AGAAATGAATATCAGAGAGTGAGAGGAACTTGTTTATTGCAGCTTATAATGGTTACAAATAAAGCAATAG
CATCACAAATTTCACAAATAAAGCATTTTTTTCACTGCATTCTAGTTGTGGTTTGTCCAAACTCATCAAT
GTATCTTATCATGTCTGGCTCTAGCTATCCCGCCCCTAACTCCGCCCATCCCGCCCCTAACTCCGCCCAG
TTCCGCCCATTCTCCGCCCCATGGCTGACTAATTTTTTTTATTTATGCAGAGGCCGAGGCCGCCTCGGCC
TCTGAGCTATTCCAGAAGTAGTGAGGAGGCTTTTTTGGAGGCCTAGGGACGTACCCAATTCGCCCTATAG
TGAGTCGTATTACGCGCGCTCACTGGCCGTCGTTTTACAACGTCGTGACTGGGAAAACCCTGGCGTTACC
CAACTTAATCGCCTTGCAGCACATCCCCCTTTCGCCAGCTGGCGTAATAGCGAAGAGGCCCGCACCGATC
GCCCTTCCCAACAGTTGCGCAGCCTGAATGGCGAATGGG
[124 nt withheld, positions 4940-5063]
C
[91 nt withheld, positions 5065-5155]
A
[49 nt withheld, positions 5157-5205]
CCTTTGACGTTGGAGTCCACGTTCTTT
[37 nt withheld, positions 5233-5269]
ACCCTATCTCGGTCTATTCTTTTGATTTATAAGGGATTTTGCCGATTTCGGCCTATTGGTTAAAAAATGA
GCTGATTTAACAAAAATTTAACGCGAATTTTAACAAAATATTAACGCTTACAATTTAGGTGGCACTTTTC
GGGGAAATGTGCGCGGAACCCCTATTTGTTTATTTTTCTAAATACATTCAAATATGTATCCGCTCATGAG
ACAATAACCCTGATAAATGCTTCAATAATATTGAAAAAGGAAGAGTATGAGTATTCAACATTTCCGTGTC
GCCCTTATTCCCTTTTTTGCGGCATTTTGCCTTCCTGTTTTTGCTCACCCAGAAACGCTGGTGAAAGTAA
AAGATGCTGAAGATCAGTTGGGTGCACGAGTGGGTTACATCGAACTGGATCTCAACAGCGGTAAGATCCT
TGAGAGTTTTCGCCCCGAAGAACGTTTTCCAATGATGAGCACTTTTAAAGTTCTGCTATGTGGCGCGGTA
TTATCCCGTATTGACGCCGGGCAAGAGCAACTCGGTCGCCGCATACACTATTCTCAGAATGACTTGGTTG
AGTACTCACCAGTCACAGAAAAGCATCTTACGGATGGCATGACAGTAAGAGAATTATGCAGTGCTGCCAT
AACCATGAGTGATAACACTGCGGCCAACTTACTTCTGACAACGATCGGAGGACCGAAGGAGCTAACCGCT
TTTTTGCACAACATGGGGGATCATGTAACTCGCCTTGATCGTTGGGAACCGGAGCTGAATGAAGCCATAC
CAAACGACGAGCGTGACACCACGATGCCTGTAGCAATGGCAACAACGTTGCGCAAACTATTAACTGGCGA
ACTACTTACTCTAGCTTCCCGGCAACAATTAATAGACTGGATGGAGGCGGATAAAGTTGCAGGACCACTT
CTGCGCTCGGCCCTTCCGGCTGGCTGGTTTATTGCTGATAAATCTGGAGCCGGTGAGCGTGGGTCTCGCG
GTATCATTGCAGCACTGGGGCCAGATGGTAAGCCCTCCCGTATCGTAGTTATCTACACGACGGGGAGTCA
GGCAACTATGGATGAACGAAATAGACAGATCGCTGAGATAGGTGCCTCACTGATTAAGCATTGGTAACTG
TCAGACCAAGTTTACTCATATATACTTTAGATTGATTTAAAACTTCATTTTTAATTTAAAAGGATCTAGG
TGAAGATCCTTTTTGATAATCTCATGACCAAAATCCCTTAACGTGAGTTTTCGTTCCACTGAGCGTCAGA
CCCCGTAGAAAAGATCAAAGGATCTTCTTGAGATCCTTTTTTTCTGCGCGTAATCTGCTGCTTGCAAACA
AAAAAACCACCGCTACCAGCGGTGGTTTGTTTGCCGGATCAAGAGCTACCAACTCTTTTTCCGAAGGTAA
CTGGCTTCAGCAGAGCGCAGATACCAAATACTGTTCTTCTAGTGTAGCCGTAGTTAGGCCACCACTTCAA
GAACTCTGTAGCACCGCCTACATACCTCGCTCTGCTAATCCTGTTACCAGTGGCTGCTGCCAGTGGCGAT
AAGTCGTGTCTTACCGGGTTGGACTCAAGACGATAGTTACCGGATAAGGCGCAGCGGTCGGGCTGAACGG
GGGGTTCGTGCACACAGCCCAGCTTGGAGCGAACGACCTACACCGAACTGAGATACCTACAGCGTGAGCT
ATGAGAAAGCGCCACGCTTCCCGAAGGGAGAAAGGCGGACAGGTATCCGGTAAGCGGCAGGGTCGGAACA
GGAGAGCGCACGAGGGAGCTTCCAGGGGGAAACGCCTGGTATCTTTATAGTCCTGTCGGGTTTCGCCACC
TCTGACTTGAGCGTCGATTTTTGTGATGCTCGTCAGGGGGGCGGAGCCTATGGAAAAACGCCAGCAACGC
GGCCTTTTTACGGTTCCTGGCCTTTTGCTGGCCTTTTGCTCACATGTTCTTTCCTGCGTTATCCCCTGAT
TCTGTGGATAACCGTATTACCGCCTTTGAGTGAGCTGATACCGCTCGCCGCAGCCGAACGACCGAGCGCA
GCG
